Addgene plasmid #35433: pRSII302
Purpose: (Empty Backbone)
Depositing lab: Steven Haase. Depositing organization: Duke University. Publication: New and Redesigned pRS Plasmid Shuttle Vectors for Genetic Manipulation of Saccharomycescerevisiae. Chee MK, Haase SB. G3 (Bethesda). 2012 May;2(5):515-26. Epub 2012 May 1. 10.1534/g3.111.001917 PubMed 22670222.
Backbone
  Vector backbone: pRS30x
  Backbone manufacturer: Stratagene
  Backbone size (bp): 5516
  Vector type: Yeast integrating vector
  Promoter: None
  Selectable markers: ADE2
Growth in bacteria
  Bacterial resistance: Ampicillin, 100 μg/mL
  Growth temperature: 37°C
  Growth strain: DH5alpha
  Copy number: High Copy
Gene/Insert
  Cloning method: Restriction Enzyme
  Sequencing primers: 5′ M13 Forward, T7; 3′ M13 Reverse
Resource information
  A portion of this plasmid was derived from a plasmid made by: Chandra Tucker, Duke University (now at University of Colorado, Denver)
Terms and licenses: Academic/Nonprofit Terms; Industry Terms: Not Available to Industry
Depositor comments: ADE2 has been modified to remove HindIII and XbaI sites without altering the amino acid sequence of the Ade2 protein.
How to cite: pRSII302 was a gift from Steven Haase (Addgene plasmid # 35433 ; http://n2t.net/addgene:35433 ; RRID:Addgene_35433)
