[The description below was written by a language model from this plasmid's Addgene catalogue record and pLannotate feature annotations shown in this document.]
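Description:
pRSII302 is an empty yeast integrating shuttle vector of 5,516 bp, belonging to a redesigned set of the pRS30x series of Saccharomyces cerevisiae plasmids. It carries no yeast origin of replication or centromere in the annotated features, consistent with its classification as an integrating vector: stable maintenance in yeast depends on recombination of the plasmid into the genome, typically after linearisation within a region of homology. In E. coli it is propagated as a high-copy plasmid through a ColE1/pUC-type origin and selected with ampicillin via the β-lactamase gene and its own promoter. An f1 origin is also present, which allows production of single-stranded DNA with helper phage. Short rop, bom and lacI fragments in the annotation are remnants of the backbone lineage rather than functional elements.

The yeast selectable marker is ADE2, expressed from its native ADE2 promoter, which complements adenine auxotrophy in ade2 strains. According to the depositor, the ADE2 coding sequence was altered to remove HindIII and XbaI sites without changing the Ade2 protein sequence, presumably so that these enzymes remain useful for cloning elsewhere in the plasmid. The cloning region is the pBluescript-type multiple cloning site, flanked by T7 and T3 promoters and embedded in a lacZα fragment driven by the lac promoter with its operator and CAP binding site, an arrangement that normally supports blue/white screening of inserts. No yeast promoter is supplied for the insert, so any cloned gene must bring its own regulatory sequences. The vector is intended as a backbone for restriction-enzyme cloning and genomic integration of constructs in budding yeast.
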