Features (pLannotate 1.2.2; 17 found; start..end, strand, type, name):
      1..35      +  CDS            rop (fragment): Rop protein, which maintains plasmids at low copy number; rop
    137..186     +  misc_feature   bom (fragment): basis of mobility region from pBR322
    199..574     +  promoter       ADE2 promoter: S. cerevisiae ADE2
    575..2287    +  CDS            ADE2: PUR6_YEAST - Experimental evidence at protein level: Swiss-Prot protein existence level 1. From Saccharomyces cerevisiae (strain ATCC 204508 / S288c) (Baker's yeast).
   2443..2494    +  misc_feature   bom (fragment): basis of mobility region from pBR322
   2522..2950    -  rep_origin     f1 ori (sequence partly withheld): f1 bacteriophage origin of replication; arrow indicates direction of (+) strand synthesis
   2954..3111    -  CDS            lacZα (fragment): LacZα fragment of β-galactosidase; lacZ fragment
   3114..3132    +  promoter       T7 promoter: promoter for bacteriophage T7 RNA polymerase
   3141..3248    +  misc_feature   MCS: pBluescript multiple cloning site
   3260..3278    -  promoter       T3 promoter: promoter for bacteriophage T3 RNA polymerase
   3323..3339    -  protein_bind   lac operator: The lac repressor binds to the lac operator to inhibit transcription in E. coli. This inhibition can be relieved by adding lactose or isopropyl-β-D-thiogalactopyranoside (IPTG). lac repressor encoded by lacI
   3347..3377    -  promoter       lac promoter: promoter for the E. coli lac operon
   3392..3413    -  protein_bind   CAP binding site: CAP binding activates transcription in the presence of cAMP. E. coli catabolite activator protein
   3426..3518    -  CDS            lacI (fragment): lac repressor; lacI; The lac repressor binds to the lac operator to inhibit transcription in E. coli. This inhibition can be relieved by adding lactose or isopropyl-β-D-thiogalactopyranoside (IPTG).
   3701..4289    -  rep_origin     ori: high-copy-number ColE1/pMB1/pBR322/pUC origin of replication
   4460..5320    -  CDS            AmpR: β-lactamase; bla; confers resistance to ampicillin, carbenicillin, and related antibiotics
   5321..5425    -  promoter       AmpR promoter: bla
>Addgene plasmid #35433 | pRSII302 | depositor full sequence | sequence record 49571 | pRSII302 sequence 5516 bps
TCGCGCGTTTCGGTGATGACGGTGAAAACCTCTGACACATGCAGCTCCCGGAGACGGTCACAGCTTGTCT
GTAAGCGGATGCCGGGAGCAGACAAGCCCGTCAGGGCGCGTCAGCGGGTGTTGGCGGGTGTCGGGGCTGG
CTTAACTATGCGGCATCAGAGCAGATTGTACTGAGAGTGCACCATAGATCTGAATTAATTCTTGAATAAT
ACATAACTTTTCTTAAAAGAATCAAAGACAGATAAAATTTAAGAGATATTAAATATTAGTGAGAAGCCGA
GAATTTTGTAACACCAACATAACACTGACATCTTTAACAACTTTTAATTATGATACATTTCTTACGTCAT
GATTGATTATTACAGCTATGCTGACAAATGACTCTTGTTGCATGGCTACGAACCGGGTAATACTAAGTGA
TTGACTCTTGCTGACCTTTTATTAAGAACTAAATGGACAATATTATGGAGCATTTCATGTATAAATTGGT
GCGTAAAATCGTTGGATCTCTCTTCTAAGTACATCCTACTATAACAATCAAGAAAAACAAGAAAATCGGA
CAAAACAATCAAGTATGGATTCAAGAACAGTTGGTATATTAGGAGGGGGACAATTGGGACGTATGATTGT
TGAGGCAGCAAACAGGCTCAACATTAAGACGGTAATACTAGATGCTGAAAATTCTCCTGCCAAACAAATA
AGCAACTCCAATGACCACGTTAATGGCTCCTTTTCCAATCCTCTTGATATCGAAAAACTAGCTGAAAAAT
GTGATGTGCTAACGATTGAGATTGAGCATGTTGATGTTCCTACACTAAAGAATCTTCAAGTAAAACATCC
CAAATTAAAAATTTACCCTTCTCCAGAAACAATCAGATTGATACAAGACAAATATATTCAAAAAGAGCAT
TTAATCAAAAATGGTATAGCAGTTACCCAAAGTGTTCCTGTGGAACAAGCCAGTGAGACGTCCCTATTGA
ATGTTGGAAGAGATTTGGGTTTTCCATTCGTCTTGAAGTCGAGGACTTTGGCATACGATGGAAGAGGTAA
CTTCGTTGTAAAGAATAAGGAAATGATTCCGGAAGCATTGGAAGTACTGAAGGATCGTCCTTTGTACGCC
GAAAAATGGGCACCATTTACTAAAGAATTAGCAGTCATGATTGTGAGGTCTGTTAACGGTTTAGTGTTTT
CTTACCCAATTGTAGAGACTATCCACAAGGACAATATTTGTGACTTATGTTATGCGCCTGCTAGAGTTCC
GGACTCCGTTCAACTTAAGGCGAAGTTGTTGGCAGAAAATGCAATCAAATCTTTTCCCGGTTGTGGTATA
TTTGGTGTGGAAATGTTCTATTTAGAAACAGGGGAATTGCTTATTAACGAAATTGCCCCAAGGCCTCACA
ACTCTGGACATTATACCATTGATGCTTGCGTCACTTCTCAATTTGAAGCTCATTTGAGATCAATATTGGA
TTTGCCAATGCCAAAGAATTTCACATCTTTCTCCACCATTACAACGAACGCCATTATGCTAAATGTTCTT
GGAGACAAACATACAAAAGATAAAGAGCTAGAAACTTGCGAAAGAGCATTGGCGACTCCAGGTTCCTCAG
TGTACTTATATGGAAAAGAGTCAAGACCTAACAGAAAAGTAGGTCACATAAATATTATTGCCTCCAGTAT
GGCGGAATGTGAACAAAGGCTGAACTACATTACAGGTAGAACTGATATTCCAATCAAAATCTCTGTCGCT
CAAAAGTTGGACTTGGAAGCAATGGTCAAACCATTGGTTGGAATCATCATGGGATCAGACTCTGACTTGC
CGGTAATGTCTGCCGCATGTGCGGTTTTAAAAGATTTTGGCGTTCCATTTGAAGTGACAATAGTCTCTGC
TCATAGAACTCCACATAGGATGTCAGCATATGCTATTTCCGCAAGCAAGCGTGGAATTAAAACAATTATC
GCTGGAGCTGGTGGGGCTGCTCACTTGCCAGGTATGGTGGCTGCAATGACACCACTTCCTGTCATCGGTG
TGCCCGTAAAAGGTTCTTGTCTTGATGGAGTAGATTCTTTACATTCAATTGTGCAAATGCCTAGAGGTGT
TCCAGTAGCTACCGTCGCTATTAATAATAGTACGAACGCTGCGCTGTTGGCTGTCAGACTGCTTGGCGCT
TATGATTCAAGTTATACAACGAAAATGGAACAGTTTTTATTAAAGCAAGAAGAAGAAGTTCTTGTCAAAG
CACAAAAGTTAGAAACTGTCGGTTACGAAGCATATCTTGAAAACAAGTAATATATAAGTTTATTGATATA
CTTGTACAGCAAATAATTATAAAATGATATACCTATTTTTTAGGCTTTGTTATGATTACATCAAATGTGG
ACTTCATACATAGAAATCAACGCTTACAGGTGTCCTTTTTTAAGAATTTCATACATAAGATCTATGCGGT
GTGAAATACCGCACAGATGCGTAAGGAGAAAATACCGCATCAGGAAATTGTAAGCGTTAATATTTTGTTA
AAATTCGCGTTAAATTTTTGTTAAATCAGCTCATTTTTTAACCAATAGGCCGAAATCGGCAAAATCCCTT
ATAAATCAAAAGAATAGACCGAGATAGGGT
[37 nt withheld, positions 2621-2657]
AAAGAACGTGGACTCCAACGTCAAAGG
[49 nt withheld, positions 2685-2733]
T
[91 nt withheld, positions 2735-2825]
G
[124 nt withheld, positions 2827-2950]
CCATTCGCCATTCAGGCTGCGCAACTGTTGGGAAGGGCGATCGGTGCGGGCCTCTTCGCTATTACGCCAG
CTGGCGAAAGGGGGATGTGCTGCAAGGCGATTAAGTTGGGTAACGCCAGGGTTTTCCCAGTCACGACGTT
GTAAAACGACGGCCAGTGAATTGTAATACGACTCACTATAGGGCGAATTGGAGCTCCACCGCGGTGGCGG
CCGCTCTAGAACTAGTGGATCCCCCGGGCTGCAGGAATTCGATATCAAGCTTATCGATACCGTCGACCTC
GAGGGGGGGCCCGGTACCAGCTTTTGTTCCCTTTAGTGAGGGTTAATTTCGAGCTTGGCGTAATCATGGT
CATAGCTGTTTCCTGTGTGAAATTGTTATCCGCTCACAATTCCACACAACATACGAGCCGGAAGCATAAA
GTGTAAAGCCTGGGGTGCCTAATGAGTGAGCTAACTCACATTAATTGCGTTGCGCTCACTGCCCGCTTTC
CAGTCGGGAAACCTGTCGTGCCAGCTGCATTAATGAATCGGCCAACGCGCGGGGAGAGGCGGTTTGCGTA
TTGGGCGCTCTTCCGCTTCCTCGCTCACTGACTCGCTGCGCTCGGTCGTTCGGCTGCGGCGAGCGGTATC
AGCTCACTCAAAGGCGGTAATACGGTTATCCACAGAATCAGGGGATAACGCAGGAAAGAACATGTGAGCA
AAAGGCCAGCAAAAGGCCAGGAACCGTAAAAAGGCCGCGTTGCTGGCGTTTTTCCATAGGCTCCGCCCCC
CTGACGAGCATCACAAAAATCGACGCTCAAGTCAGAGGTGGCGAAACCCGACAGGACTATAAAGATACCA
GGCGTTTCCCCCTGGAAGCTCCCTCGTGCGCTCTCCTGTTCCGACCCTGCCGCTTACCGGATACCTGTCC
GCCTTTCTCCCTTCGGGAAGCGTGGCGCTTTCTCATAGCTCACGCTGTAGGTATCTCAGTTCGGTGTAGG
TCGTTCGCTCCAAGCTGGGCTGTGTGCACGAACCCCCCGTTCAGCCCGACCGCTGCGCCTTATCCGGTAA
CTATCGTCTTGAGTCCAACCCGGTAAGACACGACTTATCGCCACTGGCAGCAGCCACTGGTAACAGGATT
AGCAGAGCGAGGTATGTAGGCGGTGCTACAGAGTTCTTGAAGTGGTGGCCTAACTACGGCTACACTAGAA
GAACAGTATTTGGTATCTGCGCTCTGCTGAAGCCAGTTACCTTCGGAAAAAGAGTTGGTAGCTCTTGATC
CGGCAAACAAACCACCGCTGGTAGCGGTGGTTTTTTTGTTTGCAAGCAGCAGATTACGCGCAGAAAAAAA
GGATCTCAAGAAGATCCTTTGATCTTTTCTACGGGGTCTGACGCTCAGTGGAACGAAAACTCACGTTAAG
GGATTTTGGTCATGAGATTATCAAAAAGGATCTTCACCTAGATCCTTTTAAATTAAAAATGAAGTTTTAA
ATCAATCTAAAGTATATATGAGTAAACTTGGTCTGACAGTTACCAATGCTTAATCAGTGAGGCACCTATC
TCAGCGATCTGTCTATTTCGTTCATCCATAGTTGCCTGACTCCCCGTCGTGTAGATAACTACGATACGGG
AGGGCTTACCATCTGGCCCCAGTGCTGCAATGATACCGCGAGACCCACGCTCACCGGCTCCAGATTTATC
AGCAATAAACCAGCCAGCCGGAAGGGCCGAGCGCAGAAGTGGTCCTGCAACTTTATCCGCCTCCATCCAG
TCTATTAATTGTTGCCGGGAAGCTAGAGTAAGTAGTTCGCCAGTTAATAGTTTGCGCAACGTTGTTGCCA
TTGCTACAGGCATCGTGGTGTCACGCTCGTCGTTTGGTATGGCTTCATTCAGCTCCGGTTCCCAACGATC
AAGGCGAGTTACATGATCCCCCATGTTGTGCAAAAAAGCGGTTAGCTCCTTCGGTCCTCCGATCGTTGTC
AGAAGTAAGTTGGCCGCAGTGTTATCACTCATGGTTATGGCAGCACTGCATAATTCTCTTACTGTCATGC
CATCCGTAAGATGCTTTTCTGTGACTGGTGAGTACTCAACCAAGTCATTCTGAGAATAGTGTATGCGGCG
ACCGAGTTGCTCTTGCCCGGCGTCAATACGGGATAATACCGCGCCACATAGCAGAACTTTAAAAGTGCTC
ATCATTGGAAAACGTTCTTCGGGGCGAAAACTCTCAAGGATCTTACCGCTGTTGAGATCCAGTTCGATGT
AACCCACTCGTGCACCCAACTGATCTTCAGCATCTTTTACTTTCACCAGCGTTTCTGGGTGAGCAAAAAC
AGGAAGGCAAAATGCCGCAAAAAAGGGAATAAGGGCGACACGGAAATGTTGAATACTCATACTCTTCCTT
TTTCAATATTATTGAAGCATTTATCAGGGTTATTGTCTCATGAGCGGATACATATTTGAATGTATTTAGA
AAAATAAACAAATAGGGGTTCCGCGCACATTTCCCCGAAAAGTGCCACCTGACGTCTAAGAAACCATTAT
TATCATGACATTAACCTATAAAAATAGGCGTATCACGAGGCCCTTT
