>Addgene plasmid #35433 | pRSII302 | addgene partial sequence | sequence record 53712 | pGEX3
AGGGCCTCGTGATACGCCTATTTTTATAGGTTAATGTCATGATAATAATGGTTTCTTAGACGTCAGGTGG
CACTTTTCGGGGAAATGTGCGCGGAACCCCTATTTGTTTATTTTTCTAAATACATTCAAATATGTATCCG
CTCATGAGACAATAACCCTGATAAATGCTTCAATAATATTGAAAAAGGAAGAGTATGAGTATTCAACATT
TCCGTGTCGCCCTTATTCCCTTTTTTGCGGCATTTTGCCTTCCTGTTTTTGCTCACCCAGAAACGCTGGT
GAAAGTAAAAGATGCTGAAGATCAGTTGGGTGCACGAGTGGGTTACATCGAACTGGATCTCAACAGCGGT
AAGATCCTTGAGAGTTTTCGCCCCGAAGAACGTTTTCCAATGATGAGCACTTTTAAAGTTCTGCTATGTG
GCGCGGTATTATCCCGTATTGACGCCGGGCAAGAGCAACTCGGTCGCCGCATACACTATTCTCAGAATGA
CTTGGTTGAGTACTCACCAGTCACAGAAAAGCATCTTACGGATGGCATGACAGTAAGAGAATTATGCAGT
GCTGCCATAACCATGAGTGATAACACTGCGGCCAACTTACTTCTGACAACGATCGGAGGACCGAAGGAGC
TAACCGCTTTTTTGCACAACATGGGGGATCATGTAACTCGCCTTGATCGTTGGGAACCGGAGCTGAATGA
AGCCATACCAAACGACGAGCGTGACACCACGATGCCTGTAGCAATGGCAACAACGTTGCGCAA
