>Addgene plasmid #35433 | pRSII302 | addgene partial sequence | sequence record 53713 | pRSII-F1 5'-CGGCATCAGAGCAGATTGTAC-3'
AAGAATCAAAGACAGATAAAATTTAAGAGATATTAAATATTAGTGAGAAGCCGAGAATTTTGTAACACCA
ACATAACACTGACATCTTTAACAACTTTTAATTATGATACATTTCTTACGTCATGATTGATTATTACAGC
TATGCTGACAAATGACTCTTGTTGCATGGCTACGAACCGGGTAATACTAAGTGATTGACTCTTGCTGACC
TTTTATTAAGAACTAAATGGACAATATTATGGAGCATTTCATGTATAAATTGGTGCGTAAAATCGTTGGA
TCTCTCTTCTAAGTACATCCTACTATAACAATCAAGAAAAACAAGAAAATCGGACAAAACAATCAAGTAT
GGATTCAAGAACAGTTGGTATATTAGGAGGGGGACAATTGGGACGTATGATTGTTGAGGCAGCAAACAGG
CTCAACATTAAGACGGTAATACTAGATGCTGAAAATTCTCCTGCCAAACAAATAAGCAACTCCAATGACC
ACGTTAATGGCTCCTTTTCCAATCCTCTTGATATCGAAAAACTAGCTGAAAAATGTGATGTGCTAACGAT
TGAGATTGAGCATGTTGATGTTCCTACACTAAAGAATCTTCAAGTAAAACATCCCAAATTAAAAATTTAC
CCTTCTCCAGAAACAATCAGATTGATACAAGACAAATATATTCAAAAAGAGCATTTAATCAAAAATGGTA
TAGCAGTTACCCAAAGTGTTCCTGTGGAACAAGCCAGTGAGACGTCCCTATTGA
