>Addgene plasmid #35433 | pRSII302 | addgene partial sequence | sequence record 53714 | M13_pUC_fwd
ATTGGAGCTCCACCGCGGTGGCGGCCGCTCTAGAACTAGTGGATCCCCCGGGCTGCAGGAATTCGATATC
AAGCTTATCGATACCGTCGACCTCGAGGGGGGGCCCGGTACCAGCTTTTGTTCCCTTTAGTGAGGGTTAA
TTTCGAGCTTGGCGTAATCATGGTCATAGCTGTTTCCTGTGTGAAATTGTTATCCGCTCACAATTCCACA
CAACATACGAGCCGGAAGCATAAAGTGTAAAGCCTGGGGTGCCTAATGAGTGAGCTAACTCACATTAATT
GCGTTGCGCTCACTGCCCGCTTTCCAGTCGGGAAACCTGTCGTGCCAGCTGCATTAATGAATCGGCCAAC
GCGCGGGGAGAGGCGGTTTGCGTATTGGGCGCTCTTCCGCTTCCTCGCTCACTGACTCGCTGCGCTCGGT
CGTTCGGCTGCGGCGAGCGGTATCAGCTCACTCAAAGGCGGTAATACGGTTATCCACAGAATCAGGGGAT
AACGCAGGAAAGAACATGTGAGCAAAAGGCCAGCAAAAGGCCAGGAACCGTAAAAAGGCCGCGTTGCTGG
CGTTTTTCCATAGGCTCCGCCCCCCTGACGAGCATCACAAAAATCGACGCTCAAGTCAGAGGTGGCGAAA
CCCGACAGGACTATAAAGATACCAGGCGTTTCCCCCTGGAAGCTCCCTCGTGCGCTCTCCTGTTCCGACC
CTGCCGCTTACCGGATACCTGTCCGCCTTTCTCCCTTCGGGAAGCGTGGCGCTTTCTCATAGCTCACGCT
G
